Addgene plasmid #29185: pEMS1386
Purpose: Expression of the reporter gene under the control of the MiniPromoter in this plasmid has not been tested
Depositing lab: Elizabeth Simpson. Depositing organization: University of British Columbia. Publication: A regulatory toolbox of MiniPromoters to drive selective expression in the brain. Portales-Casamar E, Swanson DJ, Liu L, de Leeuw CN, Banks KG, Ho Sui SJ, Fulton DL, Ali J, Amirabbasi M, Arenillas DJ, Babyak N, Black SF, Bonaguro RJ, Brauer E, Candido TR, Castellarin M, Chen J, Chen Y, Cheng JC, Chopra V, Docking TR, Dreolini L, D'Souza CA, Flynn EK, Glenn R, Hatakka K, Hearty TG, Imanian B, Jiang S, Khorasan-zadeh S, Komljenovic I, Laprise S, Liao NY, Lim JS, Lithwick S, Liu F, Liu J, Lu M, McConechy M, McLeod AJ, Milisavljevic M, Mis J, O'Connor K, Palma B, Palmquist DL, Schmouth JF, Swanson MI, Tam B, Ticoll A, Turner JL, Varhol R, Vermeulen J, Watkins RF, Wilson G, Wong BK, Wong SH, Wong TY, Yang GS, Ypsilanti AR, Jones SJ, Holt RA, Goldowitz D, Wasserman WW, Simpson EM. Proc Natl Acad Sci U S A. 2010 Sep 21. 107(38):16589-94. 10.1073/pnas.1009158107 PubMed 20807748.
Backbone
  Vector backbone: pEMS1306
  Backbone size w/o insert (bp): 16454
  Vector type: Pleiades Promoter Project [sic, Pleaides Plieades]
Growth in bacteria
  Bacterial resistance: Ampicillin, 100 μg/mL
  Growth temperature: 37°C
  Growth strain: DH5alpha
  Growth instructions: DH10B
  Copy number: High Copy
Gene/Insert
  Gene/Insert name: Ple117 (alt names: HTR1A; 5-hydroxytryptamine 1A receptor)
  Species: H. sapiens (human)
  Insert size (bp): 768
  Entrez Gene: HTR1A (a.k.a. 5-HT-1A, 5-HT1A, 5HT1a, ADRB2RL1, ADRBRL1, G-21, PFMCD)
  Tag / fusion protein: EGFP-NLS (C terminal on backbone)
  Cloning method: Restriction Enzyme; 5′ cloning site AvrII (unknown if destroyed); 3′ cloning site MluI (unknown if destroyed)
  Sequencing primers: 5′ Unknown
Terms and licenses: Academic/Nonprofit Terms; Industry Terms: Not Available to Industry
How to cite: pEMS1386 was a gift from Elizabeth Simpson (Addgene plasmid # 29185 ; http://n2t.net/addgene:29185 ; RRID:Addgene_29185)
