[The description below was written by a language model from this plasmid's Addgene catalogue record.]
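Description:
pEMS1386 is a MiniPromoter reporter plasmid from the Pleiades Promoter Project, a collection of compact human regulatory sequences designed to drive selective gene expression in defined brain regions and cell types. It is built on the large pEMS1306 backbone (about 16.5 kb without insert), is maintained as a high-copy plasmid in standard E. coli cloning strains, and is selected with ampicillin. The record does not list the origin of replication or any other backbone elements, and no feature table is provided, so what makes up the rest of this sizeable backbone cannot be described from the information given.

The insert is Ple117, a 768 bp MiniPromoter assembled from human regulatory sequence of HTR1A, the gene encoding the serotonin (5-hydroxytryptamine) 1A receptor. It is a promoter element rather than a coding sequence, cloned between AvrII and MluI sites so that it lies upstream of the backbone-encoded reporter, EGFP-NLS. Although the catalogue lists this reporter as a C-terminal tag, in practice it is the readout of promoter activity: the nuclear localisation signal concentrates green fluorescence in the nucleus, which makes it easier to identify and count individual expressing cells in tissue.

The intended use is to test whether this small HTR1A-derived element can reproduce a restricted, HTR1A-like expression pattern in the brain. However, the depositor states explicitly that reporter expression under this MiniPromoter has not been tested in this plasmid, so its activity and specificity remain unvalidated. Distribution is limited to academic and nonprofit users.
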