>Addgene plasmid #29185 | pEMS1386 | addgene partial sequence | sequence record 39559 | EGFP-N 5'-CGTCGCCGTCCAGCTCGACCAG-3'
ACCATGGTGGCGGAAGTTCCTATACCTTTTGAAGAATAGGAACTTCGGCGCGCCACGCGTCGGGAAGGGG
GAGGGAAGAAAAAGCAGCGCGAAGATTCGCCTCGCCCCTTCCCCTGGGGTCTTCCGCCCTTCTCCTGGGA
AGTTTCGGAGGAAGGGAATGCAGAGACCCAAGCAGGAAGTTCTTACTGCTTCGGCGAAGGGTATCTCCGA
GGAGCAGCTTTCAGGCGCTCCCTGGGCTCTCGCAGTCCAGCGCGTTCAGAAGCTCCAGCTGGGAAACTGG
AGTTGGCCTGAAAGCAGCTCCAGGATCTCCCGGCGGCGGAGAGGTGGCTGGAACGTCTGTCTGTCGCTGT
CCATTTTACTTTGCCGCTCCCGAACTGGCTGCCGGAGCTGGAGTCTCCCCACTAGCAAACAGTCTCCAAT
CCCAGAAATATCTAGAACCGAGAAGCCCCATCCTCCACGGTCACTCTGTGACCCTCCTCTCCCTATTTCC
TTCCTTCCCTCTCTCCCCCTCTCTCCTCCTCTCTTCTCTCTCTTCTGCCTCTTTCGTCCCCCTTCTCCCC
ACCTGCCTTCCCTTTCAGTCTCCCTCTTCCTCCTCACTTCCCTTTATTTATCCCTCT
