>Addgene plasmid #29185 | pEMS1386 | addgene partial sequence | sequence record 39681 | pEMS1307-fwd 5'-ccgcacgtctaagaaaccat-3'
AAAATAGGCGTATCACGAGGCCCTTTCGTCTTCAAGAATTAATTCCGATCATATTCAATAACCCTTAATG
AATTCGAGCTCCTAGGTTACAACCTTGGTCTGACCGGCAGGGATCTGGTGTGTGTAAGTGAGTTCTGAGT
CTCTGTTGACAAAAAGAGACTCGAATGCAAAGACGCTGAGCTAGAGGGAGAGGAGGGCGGGGACCCAGAG
GAAAGAGGCACTCCTCGGGGTTGGGGAAGTATTAGGAGGGGAGGGTTAGAGTGGGAGGGAAGGAGCCTGG
CTTTCGAAGCGACTCACAGAGGGATAAATAAAGGGAAGTGAGGAGGAAGAGGGAGACTGAAAGGGAAGGC
AGGTGGGGAGAAGGGGGACGAAAGAGGCAGAAGAGAGAGAAGAGAGGAGGAGAGAGGGGGAGAGAGGGAA
GGAAGGAAATAGGGAGAGGAGGGTCACAGAGTGACCGTGGAGGATGGGGCTTCTCGGTTCTAGATATTTC
TGGGATTGGAGACTGTTTGCTAGTGGGGAGACTCCAGCTCCGGCAGCCAGTTCGGGAGCGGCAAAGTAAA
ATGGACAGCGACAGACA
